>Addgene plasmid | pLX-TRV2-vCHLI | analyzer sequence | sequence record 472384
CCATCATCAGTTCGGTGGTCTTCCGACGAACAATAAGGCCGCAAATCGCGGCCTTTTTTATTGATAACAA
AACCGGCTCAGTTCTGCGTAGAAACCAACATGCAAGCTCCACCGGGTGCAAAGCGGCAGCGGCGGCAGGA
TATATTCAATTGTAAATGGCTTCATGTCCGGGAAATCTACTGGTGGCAGGATATATTGTGGTGTAAACAA
TGGAGAAAAAGATTAATTAAGTACTAGTAGCCTGGTCGAAACCGTCTCAGATTCCATTGCCCAGCTATCT
GTCACTTTATTGTGAAGATAGTGGAAAAGGAAGGTGGCTCCTACAAATGCCATCATTGCGATAAAGGAAA
GGCCATCGTTGAAGATGCCTCTGCCGACAGTGGTCCCAAAGATGGACCCCCACCCACGAGGAGCATCGTG
GAAAAAGAAGACGTTCCAACCACGTCTTCAAAGCAAGTGGATTGATGTGATATCTCCACTGACGTAAGGG
ATGACGCACAATCCCACTATCCTTCGCAAGACCCTTCCTCTATATAAGGAAGTTCATTTCATTTGGAGAG
GATAAAACATTGCACCTATGGTGTTGCCCTGGCTGGGGTATGTCAGTGATCGCAGTAGAATGTACTAATT
GACAAGTTGGAGAATACGGTAGAACGTCCTTATCCAACACAGCCTTTATCCCTCTCCCTGACGAGGTTTT
TGTCAGTGTAATATTTCTTTTTGAACTATCCAGCTTAGTACCGTACGGGAAAGTGACTGGTGTGCTTATC
TTTGAAATGTTACTTTGGGTTTCGGTTCTTTAGGTTAGTAAGAAAGCACTTGTCTTCTCATACAAAGGAA
AACCTGAGACGTATCGCTTACGAAAGTAGCAATGAAAGAAAGGTGGTGGTTTTAATCGCTACCGCAAAAA
CGATGGGGTCGTTTTAATTAACTTCTCCTACGCAAGCGTCTAAACGGACGTTGGGGTTTTGCTAGTTTCT
TTAGAGAAAACTAGCTAAGTCTTTAATGTTATCATTAGAGATGGCATAAATATAATACTTGTGTCTGCTG
ATAAGATCATTTTAATTTGGACGATTAGACTTGTTGAACTACAGGTTACTGAATCACTTGCGCTAATCAA
CATGGGAGATATGTACGATGAATCATTTGACAAGTCGGGCGGTCCTGCTGACTTGATGGACGATTCTTGG
GTGGAATCAGTTTCGTGGAAAGATCTGTTGAAGAAGTTACACAGCATAAAATTTGCACTACAGTCTGGTA
GAGATGAGATCACTGGGTTACTAGCGGCACTGAATAGACAGTGTCCTTATTCACCATATGAGCAGTTTCC
AGATAAGAAGGTGTATTTCCTTTTAGACTCACGGGCTAACAGTGCTCTTGGTGTGATTCAGAACGCTTCA
GCGTTCAAGAGACGAGCTGATGAGAAGAATGCAGTGGCGGGTGTTACAAATATTCCTGCGAATCCAAACA
CAACGGTTACGACGAACCAAGGGAGTACTACTACTACCAAGGCGAACACTGGCTCGACTTTGGAAGAAGA
CTTGTACACTTATTACAAATTCGATGATGCCTCTACAGCTTTCCACAAATCTCTAACTTCGTTAGAGAAC
ATGGAGTTGAAGAGTTATTACCGAAGGAACTTTGAGAAAGTATTCGGGATTAAGTTTGGTGGAGCAGCTG
CTAGTTCATCTGCACCGCCTCCAGCGAGTGGAGGTCCGATACGTCCTAATCCCTAGGGATTTAAGGACGT
GAACTCTGTTGAGATCTCTGTGAAATTCAGAGGGTGGGTGATACCATATTCACTGATGCCATTAGCGACA
TCTAAATAGGGCTAATTGTGACTAATTTGAGGGAATTTCCTTTACCATTGACGTCAGTGTCGTTGGTAGC
ATTTGAGTTTCGCAATGCACGAATTACTTAGGAAGTGGCTTGACGACACTAATGTGTTATTGTTAGATAA
TGGTTTGGTGGTCAAGGTACGTAGTAGAGTCCCACATATTCGCACGTATGAAGTAATTGGAAAGTTGTCA
GTTTTTGATAATTCACTGGGAGATGATACGCTGTTTGAGGGAAAAGTAGAGAACGTATTTGTTTTTATGT
TCAGGCGGTTCTTGTGTGTCAACAAAGATGGACATTGTTACTCAAGGAAGCACGATGAGCTTTATTATTA
CGGACGAGTGGACTTAGATTCTGTGAGTAAGGTTACCGAATTCTGCACACAAGGTTAAAAACGCTGTAGT
AATACATGCGCAAGAACAGGCTGAGCATCTTGTTCTGGGGTTTCACACTATCTTTAGAGAAAGTGTTAAG
TTAATTAAGTTATCTTAATTAAGAGCATAATTATACTGATTTGTCTCTCGTTGATAGAGTCTATCATTCT
GTTACTAAAAATTTGACAACTCGGTTTGCTGACCTACTGGTTACTGTATCACTTACCCGAGTTAACGCCT
GAAACTTGGGCATGCATTCCAAATCGATCAAGAAGCTCTATGTCCCGAAGACATTAAACTACGGTTCTTT
AAGTAGATCCGTGTCTGAAGTTTTAGGTTCAATTTAAACCTACGAGATTGACATTCTCGACTGATCTTGA
TTGATCGGTAAGTCTTTTGTAATTTAATTTTCTTTTTGATTTTATTTTAAATTGTTATCTGTTTCTGTGT
ATAGACTGTTTGAGATCGGCGTTTGGCCGACTCATTGTCTTACCATAGGGGAACGGACTTTGTTTGTGTT
GTTATTTTATTTGTATTTTATTAAAATTCTCAACGATCTGAAAAAGCCTCGCGGCTAAGAGATTGTTGGG
GGGTGAGTAAGTACTTTTAAAGTGATGATGGTTACAAAGGCAAAAGGGGTAAAACCCCTCGCCTACGTAA
GCGTTATTACGCCCGGGTCGGCATGGCATCTCCACCTCCTCGCGGTCCGACCTGGGCTACTTCGGTAGGC
TAAGGGAGAAGCGCTGAAATCACCAGTCTCTCTCTACAAATCTATCTCTCTCTATTTTCTCCATAAATAA
TGTGTGAGTAGTTTCCCGATAAGGGAAATTAGGGTTCTTATAGGGTTTCGCTCATGTGTTGAGCATATAA
GAAACCCTTAGTATGTATTTGTATTTGTAAAATACTTCTATCAATAAAATTTCTAATTCCTAAAACCAAA
ATCCAGGTCAGGAGACGGGACAAGGATGCGAGCTAGCCTGCAGGAATTGTTGATTTTGTGATGACTGATG
GCAGGATATATGCGGTTGTAATTCATTTTTATTGTCTAAATTTCTGTATTTGTTTGTTTGTTCGGTTGTA
AATTTTTTTGGAAGAACAAGAAAAGAAAAAACACCCGTTAGGGTGTTTTTAGTTAGTGTGGCGCGCCGAC
TTGCGACATGCGGTCCTTTGCAATCAACTATTAGAAAAATTCATCCAGCATCAGATGAAATTGCAGTTTG
TTCATATCCGGATTATCAATGCCATATTTCTGAAACAGACGTTTTTGCAGGCTCGGGCTAAATTCGCCCA
GGCAGTTCCACAGAATGGCCAGATCCTGATAACGATCCGCAATGCCCACACGGCCCACATCAATGCAGCC
AATCAGTTTGCCTTCATCGAAAATCAGGTTATCCAGGCTAAAATCGCCGTGGGTCACCACGCTATCCGGG
CTAAACGGCAGCAGTTTATGCATTTCTTTCCACACCTGTTCCACCGGCCAGCCGTTACGTTCATCATCAA
AATCGCTCGCATCCACCAGGCCGTTGTTCATACGGCTCTGCGCCTGGGCCAGACGAAACACACGATCGCT
GTTAAACGGGCAGTTGCACACCGGAATGCTATGCAGACGACGCAGAAACACGGCCAGCGCATCCACAATG
TTTTCGCCGCTATCCGGATATTCTTCCAGCACCTGAAACGCGGTTTTGCCCGGAATCGCGGTGGTCAGCA
GCCACGCATCATCCGGGGTGCGAATAAAATGTTTAATGGTCGGCAGCGGCATAAATTCGGTCAGCCAGTT
CAGACGCACCATTTCATCGGTCACATCGTTCGCCACGCTGCCTTTGCCATGTTTCAGAAACAGTTCCGGC
GCATCCGGTTTGCCATACAGACGATAAATGGTCGCGCCGCTCTGACCCACGTTATCACGCGCCCATTTAT
AGCCATACAGATCCGCATCCATGTTGCTGTTCAGACGCGGACGGCTACAGCTCGTTTCACGCTGAATATG
GCTCATAACACCCCTTGTATTACTGTTTATGTAAGCAGACAGTTTTATTGTTCATGATGATATATTTTTA
TCTTGTGCAATGTAACATCAGAGATTTTGAGACACAAGATCGGATTGGCGGTTATGCGGTTCTACCGGCG
CGGCAGCGTTACCCGTGTCGGCGGCTCCAACGGCTCGCCATCGTCCAGAAAACACGGCTCATCGGGCATC
GGCAGGCGCTGCTGCCCGCGCCGTTCCCATTCCTCCGTTTCGGTCAAGGCTGGCAGGTCTGGTTCCATGC
CCGGAATGCCGGGCTGGCTGGGCGGCTCCTCGCCGGGGCCGGTCGGTAGTTGCTGCTCGCCCGGATACAG
GGTCGGGATGCGGCGCAGGTCGCCATGCCCCAACAGCGATTCGTCCTGGTCGTCGTGATCAACCACCACG
GCGGCACTGAACACCGACAGGCGCAACTGGTCGCGGGGCTGGCCCCACGCCACGCGGTCATTGACCACGT
AGGCCGACACGGTGCCGGGGCCGTTGAGCTTCACGACGGAGATCCAGCGCTCGGCCACCAAGTCCTTGAC
TGCGTATTGGACCGTCCGCAAAGAACGTCCGATGAGCTTGGAAAGTGTCTTCTGGCTGACCACCACGGCG
TTCTGGTGGCCCATCTGCGCCACGAGGTGATGCAGCAGCATTGCCGCCGTGGGTTTCCTCGCAATAAGCC
CGGCCCACGCCTCATGCGCTTTGCGTTCCGTTTGCACCCAGTGACCGGGCTTGTTCTTGGCTTGAATGCC
GATTTCTCTGGACTGCGTGGCCATGCTTATCTCCATGCGGTAGGGGTGCCGCACGGTTGCGGCACCATGC
GCAATCAGCTGCAACTTTTCGGCAGCGCGACAACAATTATGCGTTGCGTAAAAGTGGCAGTCAATTACAG
ATTTTCTTTAACCTACGCAATGAGCTATTGCGGGGGGTGCCGCAATGAGCTGTTGCGTACCCCCCTTTTT
TAAGTTGTTGATTTTTAAGTCTTTCGCATTTCGCCCTATATCTAGTTCTTTGGTGCCCAAAGAAGGGCAC
CCCTGCGGGGTTCCCCCACGCCTTCGGCGCGGCTCCCCCTCCGGCAAAAAGTGGCCCCTCCGGGGCTTGT
TGATCGACTGCGCGGCCTTCGGCCTTGCCCAAGGTGGCGCTGCCCCCTTGGAACCCCCGCACTCGCCGCC
GTGAGGCTCGGGGGGCAGGCGGGCGGGCTTCGCCCTTCGACTGCCCCCACTCGCATAGGCTTGGGTCGTT
CCAGGCGCGTCAAGGCCAAGCCGCTGCGCGGTCGCTGCGCGAGCCTTGACCCGCCTTCCACTTGGTGTCC
AACCGGCAAGCGAAGCGCGCAGGCCGCAGGCCGGAGGCTTTTCCCCAGAGAAAATTAAAAAAATTGATGG
GGCAAGGCCGCAGGCCGCGCAGTTGGAGCCGGTGGGTATGTGGTCGAAGGCTGGGTAGCCGGTGGGCAAT
CCCTGTGGTCAAGCTCGTGGGCAGGCGCAGCCTGTCCATCAGCTTGTCCAGCAGGGTTGTCCACGGGCCG
AGCGAAGCGAGCCAGCCGGTGGCCGCTCGCGGCCATCGTCCACATATCCACGGGCTGGCAAGGGAGCGCA
GCGACCGCGCAGGGCGAAGCCCGGAGAGCAAGCCCGTAGGGGG
Features (pLannotate 1.2.2; 12 found; start..end, strand, type, name):
    133..157     +  misc_feature   LB T-DNA repeat: left border repeat from octopine Ach5 T-DNA
    184..208     +  misc_feature   LB T-DNA repeat: left border repeat from nopaline C58 T-DNA
    260..517     +  promoter       35SPPDK promoter (fragment): hybrid promoter consisting of the cauliflower mosaic virus 35S enhancer fused to the maize C4PPDK basal promoter (Yoo et al., 2007)
    516..562     +  promoter       minimal CaMV 35S promoter: minimal 35S promoter from cauliflower mosaic virus
   1122..1733    +  CDS            CP: CAPSD_TRVPP - Experimental evidence at protein level: Swiss-Prot protein existence level 1. Capsid protein self-assembles to form rod-shaped virions about 22 nm in diameter with a central canal enclosing the viral genomic RNA. From Tobacco rattle virus (isolate PpK20) (TRV).
   1905..2207    +  CDS            P40_TRVPP (fragment): Experimental evidence at protein level: Swiss-Prot protein existence level 1. Involved in transmission of the virus by the vector nematode Paratrichodorus pachydermus. From Tobacco rattle virus (isolate PpK20) (TRV).
   2844..2883    +  ncRNA          TLS-PK6: Accession: RF01101 - Pseudoknot of tRNA-like structure
   2882..2954    +  ncRNA          HDV ribozyme (fragment): Accession: RF00094 - Hepatitis delta virus ribozyme
   2996..3156    +  polyA_signal   CaMV poly(A) signal (fragment): cauliflower mosaic virus polyadenylation signal
   3394..4206    -  CDS            aphA1: KKA1_ECOLX - Also known as nptI. Protein inferred from homology: Swiss-Prot protein existence level 3. Resistance to kanamycin and structurally-related aminoglycosides, including amikacin. From Escherichia coli.
   4332..4994    -  CDS            pBBR1 Rep: replication protein for the broad-host-range plasmid pBBR1 from Bordetella bronchiseptica
   4995..5766    -  rep_origin     pBBR1 oriV: replication origin of the broad-host-range plasmid pBBR1 from Bordetella bronchiseptica; requires the pBBR1 Rep protein for replication
